>Addgene plasmid #245208 | pET-28b His6-TEV-SHP2-FL(E139D) | addgene full sequence | sequence record 487888 | Addgene NGS Result
TTGAGATCCTTTTTTTCTGCGCGTAATCTGCTGCTTGCAAACAAAAAAACCACCGCTACCAGCGGTGGTT
TGTTTGCCGGATCAAGAGCTACCAACTCTTTTTCCGAAGGTAACTGGCTTCAGCAGAGCGCAGATACCAA
ATACTGTCCTTCTAGTGTAGCCGTAGTTAGGCCACCACTTCAAGAACTCTGTAGCACCGCCTACATACCT
CGCTCTGCTAATCCTGTTACCAGTGGCTGCTGCCAGTGGCGATAAGTCGTGTCTTACCGGGTTGGACTCA
AGACGATAGTTACCGGATAAGGCGCAGCGGTCGGGCTGAACGGGGGGTTCGTGCACACAGCCCAGCTTGG
AGCGAACGACCTACACCGAACTGAGATACCTACAGCGTGAGCTATGAGAAAGCGCCACGCTTCCCGAAGG
GAGAAAGGCGGACAGGTATCCGGTAAGCGGCAGGGTCGGAACAGGAGAGCGCACGAGGGAGCTTCCAGGG
GGAAACGCCTGGTATCTTTATAGTCCTGTCGGGTTTCGCCACCTCTGACTTGAGCGTCGATTTTTGTGAT
GCTCGTCAGGGGGGCGGAGCCTATGGAAAAACGCCAGCAACGCGGCCTTTTTACGGTTCCTGGCCTTTTG
CTGGCCTTTTGCTCACATGTTCTTTCCTGCGTTATCCCCTGATTCTGTGGATAACCGTATTACCGCCTTT
GAGTGAGCTGATACCGCTCGCCGCAGCCGAACGACCGAGCGCAGCGAGTCAGTGAGCGAGGAAGCGGAAG
AGCGCCTGATGCGGTATTTTCTCCTTACGCATCTGTGCGGTATTTCACACCGCAATGGTGCACTCTCAGT
ACAATCTGCTCTGATGCCGCATAGTTAAGCCAGTATACACTCCGCTATCGCTACGTGACTGGGTCATGGC
TGCGCCCCGACACCCGCCAACACCCGCTGACGCGCCCTGACGGGCTTGTCTGCTCCCGGCATCCGCTTAC
AGACAAGCTGTGACCGTCTCCGGGAGCTGCATGTGTCAGAGGTTTTCACCGTCATCACCGAAACGCGCGA
GGCAGCTGCGGTAAAGCTCATCAGCGTGGTCGTGAAGCGATTCACAGATGTCTGCCTGTTCATCCGCGTC
CAGCTCGTTGAGTTTCTCCAGAAGCGTTAATGTCTGGCTTCTGATAAAGCGGGCCATGTTAAGGGCGGTT
TTTTCCTGTTTGGTCACTGATGCCTCCGTGTAAGGGGGATTTCTGTTCATGGGGGTAATGATACCGATGA
AACGAGAGAGGATGCTCACGATACGGGTTACTGATGATGAACATGCCCGGTTACTGGAACGTTGTGAGGG
TAAACAACTGGCGGTATGGATGCGGCGGGACCAGAGAAAAATCACTCAGGGTCAATGCCAGCGCTTCGTT
AATACAGATGTAGGTGTTCCACAGGGTAGCCAGCAGCATCCTGCGATGCAGATCCGGAACATAATGGTGC
AGGGCGCTGACTTCCGCGTTTCCAGACTTTACGAAACACGGAAACCGAAGACCATTCATGTTGTTGCTCA
GGTCGCAGACGTTTTGCAGCAGCAGTCGCTTCACGTTCGCTCGCGTATCGGTGATTCATTCTGCTAACCA
GTAAGGCAACCCCGCCAGCCTAGCCGGGTCCTCAACGACAGGAGCACGATCATGCGCACCCGTGGGGCCG
CCATGCCGGCGATAATGGCCTGCTTCTCGCCGAAACGTTTGGTGGCGGGACCAGTGACGAAGGCTTGAGC
GAGGGCGTGCAAGATTCCGAATACCGCAAGCGACAGGCCGATCATCGTCGCGCTCCAGCGAAAGCGGTCC
TCGCCGAAAATGACCCAGAGCGCTGCCGGCACCTGTCCTACGAGTTGCATGATAAAGAAGACAGTCATAA
GTGCGGCGACGATAGTCATGCCCCGCGCCCACCGGAAGGAGCTGACTGGGTTGAAGGCTCTCAAGGGCAT
CGGTCGAGATCCCGGTGCCTAATGAGTGAGCTAACTTACATTAATTGCGTTGCGCTCACTGCCCGCTTTC
CAGTCGGGAAACCTGTCGTGCCAGCTGCATTAATGAATCGGCCAACGCGCGGGGAGAGGCGGTTTGCGTA
TTGGGCGCCAGGGTGGTTTTTCTTTTCACCAGTGAGACGGGCAACAGCTGATTGCCCTTCACCGCCTGGC
CCTGAGAGAGTTGCAGCAAGCGGTCCACGCTGGTTTGCCCCAGCAGGCGAAAATCCTGTTTGATGGTGGT
TAACGGCGGGATATAACATGAGCTGTCTTCGGTATCGTCGTATCCCACTACCGAGATATCCGCACCAACG
CGCAGCCCGGACTCGGTAATGGCGCGCATTGCGCCCAGCGCCATCTGATCGTTGGCAACCAGCATCGCAG
TGGGAACGATGCCCTCATTCAGCATTTGCATGGTTTGTTGAAAACCGGACATGGCACTCCAGTCGCCTTC
CCGTTCCGCTATCGGCTGAATTTGATTGCGAGTGAGATATTTATGCCAGCCAGCCAGACGCAGACGCGCC
GAGACAGAACTTAATGGGCCCGCTAACAGCGCGATTTGCTGGTGACCCAATGCGACCAGATGCTCCACGC
CCAGTCGCGTACCGTCTTCATGGGAGAAAATAATACTGTTGATGGGTGTCTGGTCAGAGACATCAAGAAA
TAACGCCGGAACATTAGTGCAGGCAGCTTCCACAGCAATGGCATCCTGGTCATCCAGCGGATAGTTAATG
ATCAGCCCACTGACGCGTTGCGCGAGAAGATTGTGCACCGCCGCTTTACAGGCTTCGACGCCGCTTCGTT
CTACCATCGACACCACCACGCTGGCACCCAGTTGATCGGCGCGAGATTTAATCGCCGCGACAATTTGCGA
CGGCGCGTGCAGGGCCAGACTGGAGGTGGCAACGCCAATCAGCAACGACTGTTTGCCCGCCAGTTGTTGT
GCCACGCGGTTGGGAATGTAATTCAGCTCCGCCATCGCCGCTTCCACTTTTTCCCGCGTTTTCGCAGAAA
CGTGGCTGGCCTGGTTCACCACGCGGGAAACGGTCTGATAAGAGACACCGGCATACTCTGCGACATCGTA
TAACGTTACTGGTTTCACATTCACCACCCTGAATTGACTCTCTTCCGGGCGCTATCATGCCATACCGCGA
AAGGTTTTGCGCCATTCGATGGTGTCCGGGATCTCGACGCTCTCCCTTATGCGACTCCTGCATTAGGAAG
CAGCCCAGTAGTAGGTTGAGGCCGTTGAGCACCGCCGCCGCAAGGAATGGTGCATGCAAGGAGATGGCGC
CCAACAGTCCCCCGGCCACGGGGCCTGCCACCATACCCACGCCGAAACAAGCGCTCATGAGCCCGAAGTG
GCGAGCCCGATCTTCCCCATCGGTGATGTCGGCGATATAGGCGCCAGCAACCGCACCTGTGGCGCCGGTG
ATGCCGGCCACGATGCGTCCGGCGTAGAGGATCGAGATCTCGATCCCGCGAAATTAATACGACTCACTAT
AGGGGAATTGTGAGCGGATAACAATTCCCCTCTAGAAATAATTTTGTTTAACTTTAAGAAGGAGATATAC
CATGGGCAGCAGCCATCATCATCATCATCACGATTACGATATCCCAACGACCGAAAACCTTTACTTCCAG
GGCCATATGACATCGCGGAGATGGTTTCACCCAAATATCACTGGTGTGGAGGCAGAAAACCTACTGTTGA
CAAGAGGAGTTGATGGCAGTTTTTTGGCAAGGCCTAGTAAAAGTAACCCTGGAGACTTCACACTTTCCGT
TAGAAGAAATGGAGCTGTCACCCACATCAAGATTCAGAACACTGGTGATTACTATGACCTGTATGGAGGG
GAGAAATTTGCCACTTTGGCTGAGTTGGTCCAGTATTACATGGAACATCACGGGCAATTAAAAGAGAAGA
ATGGAGATGTCATTGAGCTTAAATATCCTCTGAACTGTGCAGATCCTACCTCTGAAAGGTGGTTTCATGG
ACATCTCTCTGGGAAAGAAGCAGAGAAATTATTAACTGAAAAAGGAAAACATGGTAGTTTTCTTGTACGA
GATAGCCAGAGCCACCCTGGAGATTTTGTTCTTTCTGTGCGCACTGGTGATGACAAAGGGGAGAGCAATG
ACGGCAAGTCTAAAGTGACCCATGTTATGATTCGCTGTCAGGAACTGAAATACGACGTTGGTGGAGGAGA
ACGGTTTGATTCTTTGACAGATCTTGTGGAACATTATAAGAAGAATCCTATGGTGGAAACATTGGGTACA
GTACTACAACTCAAGCAGCCCCTTAACACGACTCGTATAAATGCTGCTGAAATAGAAAGCAGAGTTCGAG
AACTAAGCAAATTAGCTGAGACCACAGATAAAGTCAAACAAGGCTTTTGGGAAGAATTTGAGACACTACA
ACAACAGGAGTGCAAACTTCTCTACAGCCGAAAAGAGGGTCAAAGGCAAGAAAACAAAAACAAAAATAGA
TATAAAAACATCCTGCCCTTTGATCATACCAGGGTTGTCCTACACGATGGTGATCCCAATGAGCCTGTTT
CAGATTACATCAATGCAAATATCATCATGCCTGAATTTGAAACCAAGTGCAACAATTCAAAGCCCAAAAA
GAGTTACATTGCCACACAAGGCTGCCTGCAAAACACGGTGAATGACTTTTGGCGGATGGTGTTCCAAGAA
AACTCCCGAGTGATTGTCATGACAACGAAAGAAGTGGAGAGAGGAAAGAGTAAATGTGTCAAATACTGGC
CTGATGAGTATGCTCTAAAAGAATATGGCGTCATGCGTGTTAGGAACGTCAAAGAAAGCGCCGCTCATGA
CTATACGCTAAGAGAACTTAAACTTTCAAAGGTTGGACAAGGGAATACGGAGAGAACGGTCTGGCAATAC
CACTTTCGGACCTGGCCGGACCACGGCGTGCCCAGCGACCCTGGGGGCGTGCTGGACTTCCTGGAGGAGG
TGCACCATAAGCAGGAGAGCATCATGGATGCAGGGCCGGTCGTGGTGCACTGCAGTGCTGGAATTGGCCG
GACAGGGACGTTCATTGTGATTGATATTCTTATTGACATCATCAGAGAGAAAGGTGTTGACTGCGATATT
GACGTTCCCAAAACCATCCAGATGGTGCGGTCTCAGAGGTCAGGGATGGTCCAGACAGAAGCACAGTACC
GATTTATCTATATGGCGGTCCAGCATTATATTGAAACACTACAGCGCAGGATTGAAGAAGAGCAGAAAAG
CAAGAGGAAAGGGCACGAATATACAAATATTAAGTATTCTCTAGCGGACCAGACGAGTGGAGATCAGAGC
CCTCTCCCGCCTTGTACTCCAACGCCACCCTGTGCAGAAATGAGAGAAGACAGTGCTAGAGTCTATGAAA
ACGTGGGCCTGATGCAACAGCAGAAAAGTTTCAGATAGGGATCCGAATTCGAGCTCCGTCGACAAGCTTG
CGGCCGCACTCGAGCACCACCACCACCACCACTGAGATCCGGCTGCTAACAAAGCCCGAAAGGAAGCTGA
GTTGGCTGCTGCCACCGCTGAGCAATAACTAGCATAACCCCTTGGGGCCTCTAAACGGGTCTTGAGGGGT
TTTTTGCTGAAAGGAGGAACTATATCCGGATTGGCGAATGGG
[124 nt withheld, positions 5643-5766]
C
[91 nt withheld, positions 5768-5858]
A
[49 nt withheld, positions 5860-5908]
CCTTTGACGTTGGAGTCCACGTTCTTT
[37 nt withheld, positions 5936-5972]
ACCCTATCTCGGTCTATTCTTTTGATTTATAAGGGATTTTGCCGATTTCGGCCTATTGGTTAAAAAATGA
GCTGATTTAACAAAAATTTAACGCGAATTTTAACAAAATATTAACGCTTACAATTTAGGTGGCACTTTTC
GGGGAAATGTGCGCGGAACCCCTATTTGTTTATTTTTCTAAATACATTCAAATATGTATCCGCTCATGAA
TTAATTCTTAGAAAAACTCATCGAGCATCAAATGAAACTGCAATTTATTCATATCAGGATTATCAATACC
ATATTTTTGAAAAAGCCGTTTCTGTAATGAAGGAGAAAACTCACCGAGGCAGTTCCATAGGATGGCAAGA
TCCTGGTATCGGTCTGCGATTCCGACTCGTCCAACATCAATACAACCTATTAATTTCCCCTCGTCAAAAA
TAAGGTTATCAAGTGAGAAATCACCATGAGTGACGACTGAATCCGGTGAGAATGGCAAAAGTTTATGCAT
TTCTTTCCAGACTTGTTCAACAGGCCAGCCATTACGCTCGTCATCAAAATCACTCGCATCAACCAAACCG
TTATTCATTCGTGATTGCGCCTGAGCGAGACGAAATACGCGATCGCTGTTAAAAGGACAATTACAAACAG
GAATCGAATGCAACCGGCGCAGGAACACTGCCAGCGCATCAACAATATTTTCACCTGAATCAGGATATTC
TTCTAATACCTGGAATGCTGTTTTCCCGGGGATCGCAGTGGTGAGTAACCATGCATCATCAGGAGTACGG
ATAAAATGCTTGATGGTCGGAAGAGGCATAAATTCCGTCAGCCAGTTTAGTCTGACCATCTCATCTGTAA
CATCATTGGCAACGCTACCTTTGCCATGTTTCAGAAACAACTCTGGCGCATCGGGCTTCCCATACAATCG
ATAGATTGTCGCACCTGATTGCCCGACATTATCGCGAGCCCATTTATACCCATATAAATCAGCATCCATG
TTGGAATTTAATCGCGGCCTAGAGCAAGACGTTTCCCGTTGAATATGGCTCATAACACCCCTTGTATTAC
TGTTTATGTAAGCAGACAGTTTTATTGTTCATGACCAAAATCCCTTAACGTGAGTTTTCGTTCCACTGAG
CGTCAGACCCCGTAGAAAAGATCAAAGGATCTTC
Features (pLannotate 1.2.2; 20 found; start..end, strand, type, name):
      1..589     +  rep_origin     ori: high-copy-number ColE1/pMB1/pBR322/pUC origin of replication
    775..914     -  misc_feature   bom: basis of mobility region from pBR322
   1016..1207    -  CDS            rop: Rop protein, which maintains plasmids at low copy number; rop
   1224..1604    +  CDS            YPB1_ECOLX: Protein predicted: Swiss-Prot protein existence level 4. From Escherichia coli.
   1676..1967    -  CDS            TcR (fragment): tetracycline efflux protein; tet; confers resistance to tetracycline
   1982..2003    -  protein_bind   CAP binding site: CAP binding activates transcription in the presence of cAMP. E. coli catabolite activator protein
   2016..3098    -  CDS            lacI: lac repressor; lacI; The lac repressor binds to the lac operator to inhibit transcription in E. coli. This inhibition can be relieved by adding lactose or isopropyl-β-D-thiogalactopyranoside (IPTG).
   3099..3176    -  promoter       lacI promoter: lacI
   3184..3463    -  CDS            TcR (fragment): tetracycline efflux protein; tet; confers resistance to tetracycline
   3485..3503    +  promoter       T7 promoter: promoter for bacteriophage T7 RNA polymerase
   3504..3528    +  protein_bind   lac operator: The lac repressor binds to the lac operator to inhibit transcription in E. coli. This inhibition can be relieved by adding lactose or isopropyl-β-D-thiogalactopyranoside (IPTG). lac repressor encoded by lacI
   3543..3565    +  RBS            RBS: efficient ribosome binding site from bacteriophage T7 gene 10 (Olins and Rangwala, 1989)
   3584..3600    +  CDS            capTEV™ (fragment): composite tag for in vivo biotinylation, TEV protease cleavage, and 6xHis tagging
   3647..5425    +  CDS            PTPN11: PTN11_HUMAN - Also known as PTP2C, SHPTP2. Experimental evidence at protein level: Swiss-Prot protein existence level 1. Acts downstream of various receptor and cytoplasmic protein tyrosine kinases to participate in the signal transduction from the cell surface to the nucleus (PubMed:10655584, PubMed:18559669, PubMed:18829466, PubMed:26742426, PubMed:28074573). Positively regulates MAPK signal transduction pathway (PubMed:28074573). Dephosphorylates GAB1, ARHGAP35 and EGFR (PubMed:28074573). Dephosphorylates ROCK2 at 'Tyr-722' resulting in stimulation of its RhoA binding activity (PubMed:18559
   5475..5492    +  CDS            9xHis (fragment): 9xHis affinity tag
   5502..5551    +  CDS            SET1 (fragment): solubility-enhancement tag derived from T7 phage gene 10B
   5559..5606    +  terminator     T7 terminator: transcription terminator for bacteriophage T7 RNA polymerase
   5643..6071    +  rep_origin     f1 ori (sequence partly withheld): f1 bacteriophage origin of replication; arrow indicates direction of (+) strand synthesis
   6124..6181    +  promoter       AmpR promoter (fragment): bla
   6190..7005    -  CDS            KanR: aminoglycoside phosphotransferase; aph(3')-Ia; confers resistance to kanamycin in bacteria or G418 (Geneticin®) in eukaryotes
