[The description below was written by a language model from this plasmid's Addgene catalogue record and pLannotate feature annotations shown in this document.]
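Description:
pET-28b His6-TEV-SHP2-FL(E139D) is a bacterial expression plasmid of about 7.1 kb, built on a pET-28b backbone for producing recombinant full-length human SHP2, the protein tyrosine phosphatase encoded by PTPN11, carrying the E139D substitution. It replicates from a ColE1/pMB1-type origin accompanied by the bom site and the rop gene, which holds copy number down and is consistent with the low-copy designation in the record. Selection is by kanamycin through an aminoglycoside phosphotransferase gene. An f1 origin is also present, and short tetracycline-resistance fragments and a partial bla promoter are annotated as non-functional backbone remnants.

The expression cassette follows the standard pET arrangement. A T7 promoter immediately followed by a lac operator drives transcription, the T7 gene 10 ribosome binding site directs translation, and a T7 terminator closes the unit. The plasmid-borne lacI gene, with its own promoter, supplies repressor so that expression stays off until induced with IPTG in a host that provides T7 RNA polymerase. According to the name and catalogue fields, the coding region begins with an N-terminal 6xHis tag and a TEV protease cleavage site. The feature table detects this region only as a short fragment of a composite tag, followed by the PTPN11 open reading frame. This layout allows metal-affinity purification and subsequent removal of the tag. A His-tag fragment annotated downstream of the insert probably reflects the vector's C-terminal tag region, but the record does not indicate whether it is translated. The stated purpose is production of His-tagged full-length SHP2, and the insert was assembled by Gibson cloning.
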