Addgene plasmid #245208: pET-28b His6-TEV-SHP2-FL(E139D)
Purpose: Production of His-tagged full-length SHP2
Depositing lab: Neel Shah. Depositing organization: Columbia University. Publication: The pathogenic T42A mutation in SHP2 rewires the interaction specificity of its N-terminal regulatory domain. van Vlimmeren AE, Voleti R, Chartier CA, Jiang Z, Karandur D, Humphries PA, Lo WL, Shah NH. Proc Natl Acad Sci U S A. 2024 Jul 23;121(30):e2407159121. doi: 10.1073/pnas.2407159121. Epub 2024 Jul 16. PubMed 39012820.
Backbone
  Vector backbone: pET
  Vector type: Bacterial Expression
Growth in bacteria
  Bacterial resistance: Kanamycin, 50 μg/mL
  Growth temperature: 37°C
  Growth strain: DH5alpha
  Copy number: Low Copy
Gene/Insert
  Gene/Insert name: SHP2 full-length
  Species: H. sapiens (human)
  Mutation: E139D
  Tag / fusion protein: 6xHis (N terminal on insert)
  Cloning method: Gibson Cloning
Terms and licenses: Academic/Nonprofit Terms; Industry Terms: Not Available to Industry
How to cite: pET-28b His6-TEV-SHP2-FL(E139D) was a gift from Neel Shah (Addgene plasmid # 245208 ; http://n2t.net/addgene:245208 ; RRID:Addgene_245208)
